Addgene plasmid #236798: SmBiT-KRAS4B(G12D) BiBiT-Ready Vector
Purpose: Express SmBiT-KRAS4B(G12D) Fusion Protein in Mammalian Cells under a CMV promoter
Depositing lab: Promega Corporation.
Backbone
  Vector backbone: pFN218K SmBiT CMV-BlastFlexi Vector
  Vector type: Mammalian Expression
  Selectable markers: Blasticidin
Growth in bacteria
  Bacterial resistance: Kanamycin, 50 μg/mL
  Growth temperature: 37°C
  Growth strain: DH5alpha
  Copy number: High Copy
Gene/Insert
  Gene/Insert name: KRAS4B(G12D)
  Species: H. sapiens (human)
  Mutation: G12D
  Entrez Gene: KRAS (a.k.a. 'C-K-RAS, C-K-RAS, CFC2, K-RAS2A, K-RAS2B, K-RAS4A, K-RAS4B, K-Ras, K-Ras 2, KI-RAS, KRAS1, KRAS2, NS, NS3, OES, RALD, RASK2, c-Ki-ras, c-Ki-ras2)
  Promoter: CMV
  Tag / fusion protein: SmBiT (N terminal on backbone)
  Cloning method: Other
Terms and licenses: Academic/Nonprofit Terms; Industry Terms
How to cite: SmBiT-KRAS4B(G12D) BiBiT-Ready Vector was a gift from Promega Corporation (Addgene plasmid # 236798 ; http://n2t.net/addgene:236798 ; RRID:Addgene_236798)
