[The description below was written by a language model from this plasmid's Addgene catalogue record and pLannotate feature annotations shown in this document.]
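Description:
SmBiT-KRAS4B(G12D) BiBiT-Ready Vector is a 5.1 kb mammalian expression plasmid built on the pFN218K SmBiT CMV-BlastFlexi backbone. It is designed to produce human KRAS4B carrying the oncogenic G12D substitution as a fusion to SmBiT, the small peptide component of a split-luciferase complementation system. The expression cassette runs from the human CMV immediate-early enhancer and promoter through a chimeric β-globin/immunoglobulin intron, which generally improves transcript processing. A T7 promoter then precedes the coding region and could support in vitro transcription. The catalogue states that SmBiT sits at the N terminus and is supplied by the backbone. The tag itself was not called by the automated annotation, which marks only the K-Ras coding sequence, but the unannotated stretch between the T7 promoter and K-Ras is where it would lie. A short multiple cloning site remnant and an SV40 polyadenylation signal follow the insert.

A separate cassette in the opposite orientation uses the SV40 enhancer/early promoter to drive blasticidin S deaminase, ending in a synthetic poly(A) signal, so stably transfected mammalian cells can be selected with blasticidin. In bacteria the plasmid is selected with kanamycin through an EM7-driven neo (nptII) gene, and a single loxP site lies just upstream of this marker. The annotation identifies a p15A origin, normally described as medium copy, plus small RSF and bom fragments, whereas the catalogue lists the plasmid as high copy. The small SET1 and large T antigen fragments are probably annotation artefacts of the flanking and poly(A) regions.

The record states only expression of the fusion protein as the purpose. The SmBiT tag suggests use in luminescence complementation assays with an LgBiT-bearing partner to monitor KRAS(G12D) interactions or target engagement in live cells.
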