Features (pLannotate 1.2.2; 20 found; start..end, strand, type, name):
      1..546     +  rep_origin     p15A ori: Plasmids containing the medium-copy-number p15A origin of replication can be propagated in E. coli cells that contain a second plasmid with the ColE1 origin.
    634..689     +  rep_origin     RSF ori (fragment): Plasmids containing the RSF 1030 origin of replication can be propagated in E. coli cells that contain additional plasmids with compatible origins.
    788..814     -  misc_feature   bom (fragment): basis of mobility region from pBR322
    830..878     -  polyA_signal   poly(A) signal: synthetic polyadenylation signal
    902..1300    -  CDS            BSD: blasticidin S deaminase; Aspergillus terreus BSD; confers resistance to blasticidin
   1331..1688    -  promoter       SV40 promoter: SV40 enhancer and early promoter
   1767..1848    -  polyA_signal   SV40 poly(A) signal: SV40 polyadenylation signal
   1871..1954    -  CDS            large T antigen (fragment): large T antigen from SV40 (simian virus 40)
   2019..2384    +  enhancer       CMV enhancer: human cytomegalovirus immediate early enhancer
   2386..2585    +  promoter       CMV promoter: human cytomegalovirus (CMV) immediate early promoter
   2724..2856    +  intron         chimeric intron: chimera between introns from human β-globin and immunoglobulin heavy chain genes
   2900..2918    +  promoter       T7 promoter: promoter for bacteriophage T7 RNA polymerase
   3022..3588    +  CDS            K-Ras: human small GTPase proto-oncoprotein
   3597..3652    +  misc_feature   MCS: pUC18/19 multiple cloning site
   3659..3708    +  CDS            SET1 (fragment): solubility-enhancement tag derived from T7 phage gene 10B
   3734..3855    -  polyA_signal   SV40 poly(A) signal: SV40 polyadenylation signal
   3878..3946    -  CDS            large T antigen (fragment): large T antigen from SV40 (simian virus 40)
   3970..4003    +  protein_bind   loxP: Cre-mediated recombination occurs in the 8-bp core sequence (GCATACAT). Cre recombinase
   4013..4060    +  promoter       EM7 promoter: synthetic bacterial promoter&nbsp
   4092..4883    +  CDS            neo: KKA2_KLEPN - Also known as kan, nptII. Experimental evidence at protein level: Swiss-Prot protein existence level 1. Resistance to kanamycin, neomycin, paromomycin, ribostamycin, butirosin and gentamicin B. From Klebsiella pneumoniae.
>Addgene plasmid #236798 | SmBiT-KRAS4B(G12D) BiBiT-Ready Vector | addgene full sequence | sequence record 473530 | Addgene Long Read Sequencing result
TTGAGATCGTTTTGGTCTGCGCGTAATCTCTTGCTCTGAAAACGAAAAAACCGCCTTGCAGGGCGGTTTT
TCGAAGGTTCTCTGAGCTACCAACTCTTTGAACCGAGGTAACTGGCTTGGAGGAGCGCAGTCACCAAAAC
TTGTCCTTTCAGTTTAGCCTTAACCGGCGCATGACTTCAAGACTAACTCCTCTAAATCAATTACCAGTGG
CTGCTGCCAGTGGTGCTTTTGCATGTCTTTCCGGGTTGGACTCAAGACGATAGTTACCGGATAAGGCGCA
GCGGTCGGACTGAACGGGGGGTTCGTGCATACAGTCCAGCTTGGAGCGAACTGCCTACCCGGAACTGAGT
GTCAGGCGTGGAATGAGACAAACGCGGCCATAACAGCGGAATGACACCGGTAAACCGAAAGGCAGGAACA
GGAGAGCGCACGAGGGAGCCGCCAGGGGGAAACGCCTGGTATCTTTATAGTCCTGTCGGGTTTCGCCACC
ACTGATTTGAGCGTCAGATTTCGTGATGCTTGTCAGGGGGGCGGAGCCTATGGAAAAACGGCTTTGCCGC
GGCCCTCTCACTTCCCTGTTAAGTATCTTCCTGGCATCTTCCAGGAAATCTCCGCCCCGTTCGTAAGCCA
TTTCCGCTCGCCGCAGTCGAACGACCGAGCGTAGCGAGTCAGTGAGCGAGGAAGCGGAATATATCCTGTA
TCACATATTCTGCTGACGCACCGGTGCAGCCTTTTTTCTCCTGCCACATGAAGCACTTCACTGACACCCT
CATCAGTGCCAACATAGTAAGCCAGTATACACTCCGCTAGCGCTGATGTCCGGAATCGTCACACAAAAAA
CCAACACACAGATGTAATGAAAATAAAGATATTTTATTGCGGCCATCGTGATGGCTAGAGTTTAGCCCTC
CCACACATAACCAGAGGGCAGCAATTCACGAATCCCAACTGCCGTCGGCTGTCCATCACTGTCCTTCACT
ATGGCTTTGATCCCAGGATGCAGATCGAGAAGCACCTGTCGGCACCGTCCGCAGGGGCTCAAGATGCCCC
TGTTCTCATTTCCGATCGCGACGATACAAGTCAGGTTGCCAGCTGCCGCAGCAGCAGCAGTGCCCAGCAC
CACGAGTTCTGCACAAGGTCCCCCAGTAAAATGATATACATTGACACCAGTGAAGATGCGGCCGTCGCTA
GAGAGAGCTGCGCTGGCGACGCTGTAGTCTTCAGAGATGGGGATGCTGTTGATTGTAGCCGTTGCTCTTT
CAATGAGGGTGGATTCTTCTTGAGACAAAGGCTTGGCCATGGTGGCGCTAGTGTCAGAAGAATCGAGCTT
TTTGCAAAAGCCTAGGCCTCCAAAAAAGCCTCCTCACTACTTCTGGAATAGCTCAGAGGCCGAGGCGGCC
TCGGCCTCTGCATAAATAAAAAAAATTAGTCAGCCATGGGGCGGAGAATGGGCGGAACTGGGCGGAGTTA
GGGGCGGGATGGGCGGAGTTAGGGGCGGGACTATGGTTGCTGACTAATTGAGATGCATGCTTTGCATACT
TCTGCCTGCTGGGGAGCCTGGGGACTTTCCACACCTGGTTGCTGACTAATTGAGATGCATGCTTTGCATA
CTTCTGCCTGCTGGGGAGCCTGGGGACTTTCCACACCCTAACTGACACACATTCCACAGCTGGTTCTTTC
CGCCTCAGAAGGTACCTAACCAAGTTCCTCTTTCAGAGGTTATTTCAGGCCATGGTGCTGCGCAAGACGC
GTTAATTAAGACGTCGGCAGTGAAAAAAATGCTTTATTTGTGAAATTTGTGATGCTATTGCTTTATTTGT
AACCATTATAAGCTGCAATAAACAAGTTAACAACAACAATTGCATTCATTTTATGTTTCAGGTTCAGGGG
GAGGTGTGGGAGGTTTTTTAAAGCAAGTAAAACCTCTACAAATGTGGTATGGCTGATTATGATCCGCGGC
CGCAATACGTCGACGTTATCAGCTGACTTCGTACGAGAGCCTAGGATTATGGCGCGCCACTAGTTATTAA
TAGTAATCAATTACGGGGTCATTAGTTCATAGCCCATATATGGAGTTCCGCGTTACATAACTTACGGTAA
ATGGCCCGCCTGGCTGACCGCCCAACGACCCCCGCCCATTGACGTCAATAATGACGTATGTTCCCATAGT
AACGCCAATAGGGACTTTCCATTGACGTCAATGGGTGGAGTATTTACGGTAAACTGCCCACTTGGCAGTA
CATCAAGTGTATCATATGCCAAGTCCGCCCCCTATTGACGTCAATGACGGTAAATGGCCCGCCTGGCATT
ATGCCCAGTACATGACCTTACGGGACTTTCCTACTTGGCAGTACATCTACGTATTAGTCATCGCTATTAC
CATGGTGATGCGGTTTTGGCAGTACACCAATGGGCGTGGATAGCGGTTTGACTCACGGGGATTTCCAAGT
CTCCACCCCATTGACGTCAATGGGAGTTTGTTTTGGCACCAAAATCAACGGGACTTTCCAAAATGTCGTA
ATAACCCCGCCCCGTTGACGCAAATGGGCGGTAGGCGTGTACGGTGGGAGGTCTATATAAGCAGAGCTGG
TTTAGTGAACCGTCAGATCACTAGAAGCTTTATTGCGGTAGTTTATCACAGTTAAATTGCTAACGCAGTC
AGTGCTTCTGACACAACAGTCTCGAACTTAAGCTGCAGAAGTTGGTCGTGAGGCACTGGGCAGGTAAGTA
TCAAGGTTACAAGACAGGTTTAAGGAGACCAATAGAAACTGGGCTTGTCGAGACAGAGAAGACTCTTGCG
TTTCTGATAGGCACCTATTGGTCTTACTGACATCCACTTTGCCTTTCTCTCCACAGGTGTCCACTCCCAG
TTCAATTACAGCTCTTAAGGCTAGAGTATTAATACGACTCACTATAGGGCTAGCGCTCACCATGGTGACC
GGCTACCGGCTGTTCGAGGAGATTCTCGGGAGCTCCGGTGGTGGCGGGAGCGGAGGTGGAGGCTCGAGCG
GTGCGATCGCCATGACTGAATATAAACTTGTGGTAGTTGGAGCTGACGGCGTAGGCAAGAGTGCCTTGAC
GATACAGCTAATTCAGAATCATTTTGTGGACGAATATGATCCAACAATAGAGGATTCCTACAGGAAGCAA
GTAGTAATTGATGGAGAAACCTGTCTCTTGGATATTCTCGACACAGCAGGTCAAGAGGAGTACAGTGCAA
TGAGGGACCAGTACATGAGGACTGGGGAGGGCTTTCTTTGTGTATTTGCCATAAATAATACTAAATCATT
TGAAGATATTCACCATTATAGAGAACAAATTAAAAGAGTTAAGGACTCTGAAGATGTACCTATGGTCCTA
GTAGGAAATAAATGTGATTTGCCTTCTAGAACAGTAGACACAAAACAGGCTCAGGACTTAGCAAGAAGTT
ATGGAATTCCTTTTATTGAAACATCAGCAAAGACAAGACAGGGTGTTGATGATGCCTTCTATACATTAGT
TCGAGAAATTCGAAAACATAAAGAAAAGATGAGCAAAGATGGTAAAAAGAAGAAAAAGAAGTCAAAGACA
AAGTGTGTAATTATGTAAGTTTAAACGAATTCGGGCTCGGTACCCGGGGATCCTCTAGAGTCGACCTGCA
GGCATGCAAGCTGATCCGGCTGCTAACAAAGCCCGAAAGGAAGCTGAGTTGGCTGCTGCCACCGCTGAGC
AAGGCCGCTTCGAGCAGACATGATAAGATACATTGATGAGTTTGGACAAACCACAACTAGAATGCAGTGA
AAAAAATGCTTTATTTGTGAAATTTGTGATGCTATTGCTTTATTTGTAACCATTATAAGCTGCAATAAAC
AAGTTAACAACAACAATTGCATTCATTTTATGTTTCAGGTTCAGGGGGAGATGTGGGAGGTTTTTTTAAG
CAAGTAAAACCTCTACAAATGTGGTAAAATCTTAATTAAGAATTCTAATATAACTTCGTATAGCATACAT
TATACGAAGTTATGGATCCACTGTTGACAATTAATCATCGGCATAGTATATCGGCATAGTATAATACGAC
AAGGTGAGGAACTAAACCCAGGAGGCAGATCATGATTGAACAAGATGGATTGCACGCAGGTTCTCCGGCC
GCTTGGGTGGAGAGGCTATTCGGCTATGACTGGGCACAACAGACAATCGGCTGCTCTGATGCCGCCGTGT
TCCGGCTGTCAGCGCAGGGGCGCCCGGTTCTTTTTGTCAAGACCGACCTGTCCGGTGCCCTGAATGAACT
GCAGGACGAGGCAGCGCGGCTATCGTGGCTGGCCACGACGGGCGTTCCTTGCGCAGCTGTGCTCGACGTT
GTCACTGAAGCGGGAAGGGACTGGCTGCTATTGGGCGAAGTGCCGGGGCAGGATCTCCTGTCATCTCACC
TTGCTCCTGCCGAGAAAGTATCCATCATGGCTGATGCAATGCGGCGGCTGCATACGCTTGATCCGGCTAC
CTGCCCATTCGACCACCAAGCGAAACATCGCATCGAGCGAGCACGTACTCGGATGGAAGCCGGTCTTGTC
GATCAGGATGATCTGGACGAAGAGCATCAGGGGCTCGCGCCAGCCGAACTGTTCGCCAGGCTCAAGGCGC
GCATGCCCGACGGCGAGGATCTCGTCGTGACCCATGGCGATGCCTGCTTGCCGAATATCATGGTGGAAAA
TGGCCGCTTTTCTGGATTCATCGACTGTGGCCGGCTGGGTGTGGCGGACCGCTATCAGGACATAGCGTTG
GCTACCCGTGATATTGCTGAAGAGCTTGGCGGCGAATGGGCTGACCGCTTCCTCGTGCTTTACGGTATCG
CCGCTCCCGATTCGCAGCGCATCGCCTTCTATCGCCTTCTTGACGAGTTCTTCTGATTCGAAATGACCGA
CCAAGCGACGCCCAACCGGTATCAGCTCACTCAAAGGCGGTAATACGGTTATCCACAGAATCAGGGGATA
ACGCAGGAAAGAACATGTCAAACATGAGAATTACAACTTATATCGTATGGGGCTGACTTCAGGTGCTACA
TTTGAAGAGATAAATTGCACTGAAATCTAGAAATATTTTATCTGATTAATAAGATGATCTTC
